>Addgene plasmid #210250 | pUdO1z | addgene full sequence | sequence record 439215 | Addgene NGS Result
TAGAAAAGATCAAAGGATCTTCTTGAGATCCTTTTTTTCTGCGCGTAATCTGCTGCTTGCAAACAAAAAA
ACCACCGCTACCAGCGGTGGTTTGTTTGCCGGATCAAGAGCTACCAACTCTTTTTCCGAAGGTAACTGGC
TTCAGCAGAGCGCAGATACCAAATACTGTTCTTCTAGTGTAGCCGTAGTTAGGCCACCACTTCAAGAACT
CTGTAGCACCGCCTACATACCTCGCTCTGCTAATCCTGTTACCAGTGGCTGCTGCCAGTGGCGATAAGTC
GTGTCTTACCGGGTTGGACTCAAGACGATAGTTACCGGATAAGGCGCAGCGGTCGGGCTGAACGGGGGGT
TCGTGCACACAGCCCAGCTTGGAGCGAACGACCTACACCGAACTGAGATACCTACAGCGTGAGCTATGAG
AAAGCGCCACGCTTCCCGAAGGGAGAAAGGCGGACAGGTATCCGGTAAGCGGCAGGGTCGGAACAGGAGA
GCGCACGAGGGAGCTTCCAGGGGGAAACGCCTGGTATCTTTATAGTCCTGTCGGGTTTCGCCACCTCTGA
CTTGAGCGTCGATTTTTGTGATGCTCGTCAGGGGGGCGGAGCCTATGGAAAAACGCCAGCAACGCGGCCC
AGGAAACAGCTATGACCATGCCCGGGTAAGTGACTAGCGGAAACACAGAAAAAAGCCCGCACCTGACAGT
GCGGGCTTTTTTTTTCGACCAAAGGCTCCGAAGAGCCGAGTGTCTTCGGTTCGAGACCGAATTCGCGAGC
TCTCGCTAGCCAGTTTAAACAATTGCGGCCGCGTACTAGTCTATCGATTTGGATCCACCCTGCAGGAAGT
CTAGACCGTCGACACGGTCTCTGAGAGAAGACACGTCGCTCTTCGACGTAAGTAACTGACTCGGTACCAA
ATTCCAGAAAAGAGGCCTCCCGAAAGGGGGGCCTTTTTTCGTTTTGGTCCTAAGCATAACTGGCCGTCGT
TTTACAGTGTTGACAATTAATCATCGGCATAGTATATCGGCATAGTATAATACGACAAGGTGAGGAACTA
AACCATGGCCAAGTTGACCAGTGCCGTTCCGGTGCTCACCGCGCGCGACGTCGCCGGAGCGGTCGAGTTC
TGGACCGACCGGCTCGGGTTCTCCCGGGACTTCGTGGAGGACGACTTCGCCGGTGTGGTCCGGGACGACG
TGACCCTGTTCATCAGCGCGGTCCAGGACCAGGTGGTGCCGGACAACACCCTGGCCTGGGTGTGGGTGCG
CGGCCTGGACGAGCTGTACGCCGAGTGGTCGGAGGTCGTGTCCACGAACTTCCGGGACGCCTCCGGGCCG
GCCATGACCGAGATCGGCGAGCAGCCGTGGGGGCGGGAGTTCGCCCTGCGCGACCCGGCCGGCAACTGCG
TGCACTTCGTGGCCGAGGAGCAGGACTGGTAATACGACTCACTATAGGGTAACTAATTGAGGCGCGCCTA
CCACCGTCAAAAAAAACGGCGCTTTTTAGCGCCGTTTTTATTTTTCAACCTTCCTAGGTAAGTGACCCTT
TAGTGAGGGTTAATT
Features (pLannotate 1.2.2; 6 found; start..end, strand, type, name):
     23..611     +  rep_origin     ori: high-copy-number ColE1/pMB1/pBR322/pUC origin of replication
    969..986     +  CDS            lacZα (fragment): LacZα fragment of β-galactosidase; lacZ fragment
    989..1036    +  promoter       EM7 promoter: synthetic bacterial promoter&nbsp
   1055..1426    +  CDS            ble: BLE_STRHI - Experimental evidence at protein level: Swiss-Prot protein existence level 1. Binding protein with a strong affinity to the bleomycin family of antibiotics. From Streptoalloteichus hindustanus.
   1430..1448    +  promoter       T7 promoter: promoter for bacteriophage T7 RNA polymerase
   1537..1555    -  promoter       T3 promoter: promoter for bacteriophage T3 RNA polymerase
