[The description below was written by a language model from this plasmid's Addgene catalogue record and pLannotate feature annotations shown in this document.]
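Description:
pUdO1z is an empty-backbone bacterial expression plasmid from the pUdO series of deliberately compact vectors, totalling only 1,555 bp. It is propagated in E. coli at high copy number from a ColE1/pMB1/pUC-type origin of replication, which takes up more than a third of the molecule. Selection relies on the ble gene from Streptoalloteichus hindustanus, whose product binds bleomycin-family antibiotics and confers resistance to Zeocin/bleocin. This marker is driven by the short synthetic bacterial EM7 promoter placed immediately upstream, giving a very small resistance cassette that suits the minimalist design.

No insert is present. The remaining annotated elements are a T7 promoter directly downstream of ble and a T3 promoter on the opposite strand at the end of the linearised map. These face each other across a short interval of under 100 bp that presumably serves as the cloning region. The record does not describe a multiple cloning site explicitly, and it lists Gibson assembly as the cloning method. The phage promoters could serve as priming sites for sequencing or as promoters for the corresponding phage RNA polymerases. However, no dedicated host-polymerase expression promoter, ribosome-binding site or terminator for a cargo gene is annotated, so users would likely supply these with their insert. An 18 bp match to lacZα just upstream of EM7 is only a vestigial fragment and should not be taken as a functional blue/white screening element. A stretch of roughly 350 bp between the origin and this fragment carries no annotation. The plasmid is intended as a small, high-copy chassis for building bacterial expression constructs where Zeocin selection is preferred.
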