Addgene plasmid #210250: pUdO1z
Purpose: (Empty Backbone) high-copy plasmid for bacterial expression
Depositing lab: François-Xavier Campbell-Valois. Depositing organization: University of Ottawa. Publication: pUdOs: Concise Plasmids for Bacterial and Mammalian Cells. Manigat FO, Connell LB, Stewart BN, LePabic AR, Tessier CJG, Emlaw JR, Calvert ND, Rossl A, Shuhendler AJ, daCosta CJB, Campbell-Valois FX. ACS Synth Biol. 2024 Jan 18. doi: 10.1021/acssynbio.3c00408. PubMed 38235654.
Backbone
  Vector backbone: pUdO1z
  Backbone manufacturer: Host-Microbe Interactions lab
  Backbone size (bp): 1555
  Vector type: Bacterial Expression
Growth in bacteria
  Bacterial resistance: Bleocin (Zeocin), 50 μg/mL
  Growth temperature: 37°C
  Growth strain: DH5alpha
  Copy number: High Copy
Gene/Insert
  Cloning method: Gibson Cloning
Terms and licenses: Academic/Nonprofit Terms; Industry Terms: Not Available to Industry
How to cite: pUdO1z was a gift from François-Xavier Campbell-Valois (Addgene plasmid # 210250 ; http://n2t.net/addgene:210250 ; RRID:Addgene_210250)
